Addgene plasmid #54886: mApple-Desmocollin1-N-18
Purpose: Localization: Cadherin, Excitation: 568, Emission: 592
Depositing lab: Michael Davidson. Depositing organization: Florida State University, Tallahassee.
Backbone
  Vector backbone: mApple-N1
  Backbone size w/o insert (bp): 4750
  Vector type: Mammalian Expression
  Selectable markers: Neomycin (select with G418)
Growth in bacteria
  Bacterial resistance: Kanamycin, 50 μg/mL
  Growth temperature: 37°C
  Growth strain: DH5alpha
  Copy number: High Copy
Gene/Insert
  Gene/Insert name: Desmocollin1 (alt name: NM_024421.2)
  Species: H. sapiens (human)
  Entrez Gene: DSC1 (a.k.a. CDHF1, DG2/DG3)
  Promoter: CMV
  Tag / fusion protein: mApple (C terminal on backbone)
  Cloning method: Unknown
  Sequencing primers: 5′ CMV-F; 3′ SV40pA-R
Terms and licenses: Academic/Nonprofit Terms; Industry Terms: Not Available to Industry
Depositor comments: . Excitation = 568; Emission = 592
How to cite: mApple-Desmocollin1-N-18 was a gift from Michael Davidson (Addgene plasmid # 54886 ; http://n2t.net/addgene:54886 ; RRID:Addgene_54886)
