[The description below was written by a language model from this plasmid's Addgene catalogue record.]
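Description:
mApple-Desmocollin1-N-18 is a mammalian expression plasmid built on the mApple-N1 backbone (about 4.75 kb without the insert), an N1-style fluorescent protein fusion vector in which a gene of interest is placed upstream of the fluorescent protein coding sequence. It is maintained in E. coli as a high-copy plasmid under kanamycin selection, and it carries a neomycin resistance marker that allows G418 selection of transfected mammalian cells. The record does not list the origin of replication or other backbone features, and no feature table is provided. The use of an SV40 polyA sequencing primer suggests an SV40 polyadenylation signal downstream of the fusion.

The insert is human desmocollin 1 (DSC1), a desmosomal member of the cadherin family, expressed from the CMV promoter for strong constitutive transcription in mammalian cells. mApple, a red-orange monomeric fluorescent protein, is fused to the C terminus of desmocollin 1. This leaves the N-terminal end of this membrane glycoprotein free and places the fluorophore on the C-terminal tail. The "N-18" in the name probably denotes the N1-type fusion orientation and an 18-residue linker between the two proteins, but the record does not state this explicitly, and the cloning method is recorded as unknown.

The construct serves as a localization marker for cadherin-type cell–cell adhesion structures in fluorescence imaging. The mApple signal has recorded excitation and emission maxima of 568 nm and 592 nm, which allows it to be combined with green or blue probes in multicolour experiments.
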