>Addgene plasmid #54886 | mApple-Desmocollin1-N-18 | depositor partial sequence | sequence record 85276 | insert sequence
GATCCGCTAGCGCCACCATGGCTCTGGCCTCTGCTGCCCCAGGGAGCATCTTCTGTAAGCAGCTCCTTTT
CTCTCTCCTGGTTTTAACATTACTTTGCGATGCTTGTCAGAAAGTTTATCTTCGAGTTCCTTCTCATCTT
CAGGCTGAAACACTTGTAGGCAAAGTGAATCTGGAGGAGTGTCTCAAGTCGGCCAGCCTAATCCGGTCCA
GTGACCCTGCCTTCAGGATTCTAGAAGATGGCTCAATTTACACAACACATGACCTCATTTTGTCTTCTGA
AAGGAAAAGTTTTTCCATTTTCCTTTCAGATGGTCAGAGACGGGAACAACAAGAGATAAAAGTTGTACTG
TCAGCAAGAGAAAACAAGTCTCCTAAGAAGAGACATACCAAAGACACAGCCCTCAAGCGCAGCAAGAGAC
GATGGGCTCCTATTCCAGCTTCATTGATGGAGAACTCGTTGGGTCCATTTCCACAACACGTTCAGCAGAT
CCAATCTGATGCTGCACAGAATTACACCATCTTTTATTCCATAAGTGGGCCAGGCGTGGACAAAGAACCC
TTCAATTTGTTTTACATAGAGAAAGACACTGGGGATATCTTTTGTACAAGGAGCATTGACCGTGAGAAAT
ACGAACAGTTTGCGTTATATGGCTATGCAACAACTGCAGATGGCTATGCACCAGAATATCCACTCCCTTT
GATCATCAAAATTGAAGATGATAATGATAACGCCCCATATTTTGAACACAGAGTGACTATCTTTACTGTG
CCTGAAAATTGCCGATCCGGCACTTCAGTGGGAAAAGTGACCGCCACAGACCTTGACGAACCTGACACTC
TCCATACTCGTCTGAAATATAAAATCTTACAACAAATCCCAGATCATCCAAAGCATTTCTCCATACACCC
AGATACCGGAGTCATCACCACAACTACACCTTTTCTGGATAGAGAAAAATGTGATACTTACCAGTTAATA
ATGGAAGTGCGAGACATGGGTGGTCAGCCTTTCGGTTTATTTAATACAGGAACAATTACTATTTCACTTG
AGGATGAAAATGACAATCCACCATCTTTCACAGAAACTTCTTATGTTACAGAAGTAGAAGAAAACAGAAT
TGACGTGGAGATTTTGCGAATGAAGGTACAGGATCAGGATTTGCCAAACACTCCTCACTCAAAGGCTGTA
TACAAAATCTTACAAGGAAATGAAAATGGAAACTTCATAATTAGCACAGATCCAAATACAAATGAAGGAG
TGCTGTGTGTTGTCAAGCCATTGAACTATGAAGTCAATCGCCAAGTTATTTTGCAAGTTGGTGTCATTAA
CGAGGCACAATTCTCTAAAGCAGCGAGCTCACAAACTCCTACAATGTGCACTACAACTGTCACCGTTAAA
ATTATAGACAGTGATGAGGGCCCTGAATGCCACCCTCCAGTGAAAGTTATTCAGAGTCAAGATGGCTTCC
CAGCTGGCCAAGAACTCCTTGGATACAAAGCACTGGACCCGGAAATATCCAGTGGTGAAGGCTTAAGGTA
TCAGAAGTTAGGGGATGAAGATAACTGGTTTGAAATTAATCAACACACTGGCGACTTGAGAACTCTAAAA
GTACTAGATAGAGAATCCAAATTTGTAAAAAACAACCAATACAATATTTCAGTTGTTGCAGTGGATGCAG
TTGGCCGATCTTGCACTGGAACATTAGTAGTTCATTTGGATGATTACAACGATCACGCACCTCAAATTGA
CAAAGAAGTGACCATTTGTCAGAATAATGAGGATTTTGCTGTTCTGAAACCTGTAGATCCAGATGGACCT
GAAAATGGACCACCTTTTCAATTCTTTCTGGATAATTCTGCCAGTAAAAACTGGAACATAGAAGAAAAGG
ATGGTAAAACTGCCATTCTTCGTCAACGGCAAAATCTTGATTATAACTATTATTCTGTGCCTATTCAAAT
AAAAGACAGGCATGGTTTAGTTGCAACACATATGTTAACAGTGAGAGTATGTGACTGTTCAACTCCATCT
GAGTGTAGAATGAAGGATAAAAGTACAAGAGACGTTAGACCAAATGTAATACTTGGAAGATGGGCTATTC
TTGCTATGGTGTTGGGTTCTGTATTGTTATTATGTATTCTGTTTACATGTTTCTGTGTCACTGCTAAGAG
AACAGTCAAGAAATGTTTTCCAGAAGACATAGCCCAGCAAAATTTAATTGTATCAAATACTGAAGGACCT
GGAGAAGAAGTAACGGAAGCAAATATTAGACTCCCCATGCAGACATCCAACATTTGTGACACAAGCATGT
CTGTTGGTACTGTTGGTGGCCAGGGAATCAAAACACAGCAAAGTTTTGAGATGGTCAAAGGAGGCTACAC
TTTGGATTCCAACAAAGGAGGTGGACATCAGACCTTGGAGTCCGTCAAGGGAGTGGGGCAGGGAGATACT
GGCAGATATGCGTACACGGACTGGCAGAGTTTCACCCAACCTCGGCTTGGCGAAAAGGTGTATTTGTGTG
GACAAGATGAGGAGCATAAACATTGTGAAGACTACGTTTGTTCGTATAACTATGAAGGCAAAGGTTCTCT
GGCCGGCTCAGTAGGTTGCTGCAGCGATCGGCAGGAAGAAGAGGGACTGGAGTTTCTAGATCACCTGGAA
CCCAAATTTAGGACATTAGCAAAGACATGCATCAAGAAAAGCAGCGGTGGAGCAAGCGCAGCCAGTGGTA
GCGCGGATCCACCGGTCGCCACCATGGTGAGCAAGGGCGAGGAGAATAACATGGCCATCATCAAGGAGTT
CATGCGCTTCAAGGTGCACATGGAGGGCTCCGTGAACGGCCACGAGTTCGAGATCGAGGGCGAGGGCGAG
GGCCGCCCCTACGAGGCCTTTCAGACCGCTAAGCTGAAGGTGACCAAGGGTGGCCCCCTGCCCTTCGCCT
GGGACATCCTGTCCCCTCAGTTCATGTACGGCTCCAAGGTCTACATTAAGCACCCAGCCGACATCCCCGA
CTACTTCAAGCTGTCCTTCCCCGAGGGCTTCAGGTGGGAGCGCGTGATGAACTTCGAGGACGGCGGCATT
ATTCACGTTAACCAGGACTCCTCCCTGCAGGACGGCGTGTTCATCTACAAGGTGAAGCTGCGCGGCACCA
ACTTCCCCTCCGACGGCCCCGTAATGCAGAAGAAGACCATGGGCTGGGAGGCCTCCGAGGAGCGGATGTA
CCCCGAGGACGGCGCCCTGAAGAGCGAGATCAAGAAGAGGCTGAAGCTGAAGGACGGCGGCCACTACGCC
GCCGAGGTCAAGACCACCTACAAGGCCAAGAAGCCCGTGCAGCTGCCCGGCGCCTACATCGTCGACATCA
AGTTGGACATCGTGTCCCACAACGAGGACTACACCATCGTGGAACAGTACGAACGCGCCGAGGGCCGCCA
CTCCACCGGCGGCATGGACGAGCTGTACAAGTAAGCGGCCGCGACTCTAGATCATAATCAGCC
